>Addgene plasmid #145877 | pAc5.1B-lambdaN-HA-DmHPat_226-499_A | depositor full sequence | sequence record 288322 | Full Sequence
CTTCAAGGAATTAATTCTATATTCTAAAAACACAAATGATACTTCTAAAAAAAATCATGAATGGCATCAA
CTCTGAATCAAATCTTTGCAGATGCACCTACTTCTCATTTCCACTGTCACATCATTTTTCCAGATCTCGC
TGCCTGTTATGTGGCCCACAAACCAAGACACGTTTTATGGCCATTAAAGCTGGCTGATCGTCGCCAAACA
CCAAATACATATCAATATGTACATTCGAGAAAGAAGCGATCAAAGAAGCGTCTTCGGGCGAGTAGGAGAA
TGCGGAGGAGAAGGAGAACGAGCTGATCTAGTATCTCTCCACAATCCAATGCCAACTGACCAACTGGCCA
TATTCGGAGCAATTTGAAGCCAATTTCCATCGCCTGGCGATCGCTCCATTCTTGGCTATATGTTTTTCAC
CGTTCCCGGGGCCATTTTCAAAGACTCGTCGGTAAGATAAGATTGTGTCACTCGCTGTCTCTCTTCATTT
GTCGAAGAATGCTGAGGAATTTCGCGATGACGTCGGCGAGTATTTTGAAGAATGAGAATAATTTGTATTT
ATACGAAAATCAGTTAGTGGAATTTTCTACAAAAACATGTTATCTATAGATAATTTTGTTGCAAAATATG
TTGACTATGACAAAGATTGTATGTATATACCTTTAATGTATTCTCATTTTCTTATGTATTTATAATGGCA
ATGATGATACTGATGATATTTTAAGATGATGCCAGACCACAGGCTGATTTCTGCGTCTTTTGCCGAACGC
AGTGCATGTGCGGTTGTTGTTTTTTGGAATAGTTTCAATTTTCGGACTGTCCGCTTTGATTTCAGTTTCT
TGGCTTATTCAAAAAGCAAAGTAAAGCCAAAAAAGCGAGATGGCAATACCAAATGCGGCAAAACGGTAGT
GGAAGGAAAGGGGTGCGGGGCAGCGGAAGGAAGGGTGGGGCGGGGCGTGGCGGGGTCTGTGGCTGGGCGC
GACGTCACCGACGTTGGAGCCACTCCTTTGACCATGTGTGCGTGTGTGTATTATTCGTGTCTCGCCACTC
GCCGGTTGTTTTTTTCTTTTTATCTCGCTCTCTCTAGCGCCATCTCGTACGCATGCTCAACGCACCGCAT
GTTGCCGTGTCCTTTATGCGTCATTTTGGCTCGAAATAGGCAATTATTTAAACAAAGATTAGTCAACGAA
AACGCTAAAATAAATAAGTCTACAATATGGTTACTTATTGCCATGTGTGTGCAGCCAACGATAGCAACAA
AAGCAACAACACAGTGGCTTTCCCTCTTTCACTTTTTGTTTGCAAGCGCGTGCGAGCAAGACGGCACGAC
CGGCAAACGCAATTACGCTGACAAAGAGCAGACGAAGTTTTGGCCGAAAAACATCAAGGCGCCTGATACG
AATGCATTTGCAATAACAATTGCGATATTTAATATTGTTTATGAAGCTGTTTGACTTCAAAACACACAAA
AAAAAAAATAAAACAAATTATTTGAAAGAGAATTAGGAATCGGACAGCTTATCGTTACGGGCTAACAGCA
CACCGAGACGAAATAGCTTACCTGACGTCACAGCCTCTGGAAGAACTGCCGCCAAGCAGAGAGAGAGAGA
AAAAGAGGGAGAGCAGCTTAGACCGCATGTGCTTGTGTGTGAGGCGTCTCTCTCTTCGTCTCCTGTTTGC
GCAAACGCATAGACTGCACTGAGAAAATCGATTACCTATTTTTTATGAATGAATATTTGCACTATTACTA
TTCAAAACTATTAAGATAGCAATCACATTCAATAGCCAAATACTATACCACCTGAGCGATGCAACGAAAT
GATCAATTTGAGCAAAAATGCTGCATATTTAGGACGGCATCATTATAGAAATGCTTCTTGCTGTGTACTT
TTCTCTCGTCTGGCAGCTGTTTCGCCGTTATTGTTAAAACCGGCTTAAGTTAGGTGTGTTTTCTACGACT
AGTGATGCCCCTACTAGAAGATGTGTGTTGCACAAATGTCCCTGAATAACCAATTTGAAGTGCAGATAGC
AGTAAACGTAAGCTAATATGAATATTATTTAACTGTAATGTTTTAATATCGCTGGACATTACTAATAAAC
CCACTATAAACACATGTACATATGTATGTTTTGGCATACAATGAGTAGTTGGGGAAAAAATGTGTAAAAG
CACCGTGACCATCACAGCATAAAGATAACCAGCTGAAGTATCGAATATGAGTAACCCCCAAATTGAATCA
CATGCCGCAACTGATAGGACCCATGGAAGTACACTCTTCATGGCGATATACAAGACACACACAAGCACGA
ACACCCAGTTGCGGAGGAAATTCTCCGTAAATGAAAACCCAATCGGCGAACAATTCATACCCATATATGG
TAAAAGTTTTGAACGCGACTTGAGAGCGGAGAGCATTGCGGCTGATAAGGTTTTAGCGCTAAGCGGGCTT
TATAAAACGGGCTGCGGGACCAGTTTTCATATCACTACCGTTTGAGTTCTTGTGCTGTGTGGATACTCCT
CCCGACACAAAGCCGCTCCATCAGCCAGCAGTCGTCTAATCCAGAGACCCCGGATCGGGGTACCAACATG
GACGCACAAACACGACGACGTGAGCGTCGCGCTGAGAAACAAGCTCAATGGAAAGCTGCAAACGGTGGAT
CTCCTCCACATATGGCTTACCCATACGATGTTCCAGATTACGCTCCTCCAAGCTTGAATTCTGCAGATAT
CATGCCGAAACAACAGCAGCAGAGCCAGCAACAGGCGGAACGCAAAATGTTTGATGATTTTAGTCTGGGT
AACAGGCAGCAGGTGCCTACACCAACCATGTTGCAGCAACAGATGTTGCAGCAGCAGCATCATCAGAAAC
AACAGTCGCAGCAGCAGCCGCCACAACAAGCGCAGCACAAGGTACCCCCTGGCTTCTTGGGCACGCCGCA
CACCTCTCCACCGAGGCCAAATTTGGGTTTCCCCGGACCCGAGCTACTGCCCACGCCATCGTCGCAGCAA
CAACTAAACGGTATTGGTGGCAACCGAGTGCCGCCCGGATTTATTTACCCGCAAGGTCTGCCCGGGAATA
TTCCGCAATTGCCCCAGCATCCTCTAATGCAGCAGCACATGCCGCACAACTTTCCACTGCCCGGCGGCAA
CCAGCGACCTCTACCCAATCCACAAGCTCTGCCCACGGCCCTGAACAATTTCGCGATGCATCCAAGCTTC
AATGCGATGCGCGCCGCTGGAATCCATCCAGGGGCTTTTATGCAACCTCCCCATCCGCACCAGATGCTGC
CACCGCGAATGCCGCCGCACCCGCTGCAAGCTGCCACAAGTCTATTAGGTCAGCAGCCACCGAATTCCAT
GTATAACATGTTCAACATGCGACTAGTGCAAGAGATCCAGCAAAACCATCCGCTGCTTCAACAGGCTGCT
GTTGTACGCCAAATGCAACAGAGCAGAGCAGGATCCGTGGCCAGCGATCGTCAGAGATCGCAGGCGCAAC
AGCAGCAACAAGGACGACGTCCAGATGGTACAGGAAATTACCCGCTGGAAGAGTACTAGGCGGCCGCTCG
AGTCTAGAGGGCCCGCGGTTCGAAGGTAAGCCTATCCCTAACCCTCTCCTCGGTCTCGATTCTACGCGTA
CCGGTCATCATCACCATCACCATTGAGTTTAAACCCGCTGATCAGCCTCGACTGTGCCTTCTAAGGCCTG
AGCTCGCTGATCAGCCTCGATCGAGGATCCAGACATGATAAGATACATTGATGAGTTTGGACAAACCACA
ACTAGAATGCAGTGAAAAAAATGCTTTATTTGTGAAATTTGTGATGCTATTGCTTTATTTGTAACCATTA
TAAGCTGCAATAAACAAGTTAACAACAACAATTGCATTCATTTTATGTTTCAGGTTCAGGGGGAGGTGTG
GGAGGTTTTTTAAAGCAAGTAAAACCTCTACAAATGTGGTATGGCTGATTATGATCAGTCGACCGATGCC
CTTGAGAGCCTTCAACCCAGTCAGCTCCTTCCGGTGGGCGCGGGGCATGACTATCGTCGCCGCACTTATG
ACTGTCTTCTTTATCATGCAACTCGTAGGACAGGTGCCGGCAGCGCTCTGGGTCATTTTCGGCGAGGACC
GCTTTCGCTGGAGCGCGACGATGATCGGCCTGTCGCTTGCGGTATTCGGAATCTTGCACGCCCTCGCTCA
AGCCTTCGTCACTGGTCCCGCCACCAAACGTTTCGGCGAGAAGCAGGCCATTATCGCCGGCATGGCGGCC
GACGCGCTGGGCTACGTCTTGCTGGCGTTCGCGACGCGAGGCTGGATGGCCTTCCCCATTATGATTCTTC
TCGCTTCCGGCGGCATCGGGATGCCCGCGTTGCAGGCCATGCTGTCCAGGCAGGTAGATGACGACCATCA
GGGACAGCTTCAAGGATCGCTCGCGGCTCTTACCAGCCAGCAAAAGGCCAGGAACCGTAAAAAGGCCGCG
TTGCTGGCGTTTTTCCATAGGCTCCGCCCCCCTGACGAGCATCACAAAAATCGACGCTCAAGTCAGAGGT
GGCGAAACCCGACAGGACTATAAAGATACCAGGCGTTTCCCCCTGGAAGCTCCCTCGTGCGCTCTCCTGT
TCCGACCCTGCCGCTTACCGGATACCTGTCCGCCTTTCTCCCTTCGGGAAGCGTGGCGCTTTCTCAATGC
TCACGCTGTAGGTATCTCAGTTCGGTGTAGGTCGTTCGCTCCAAGCTGGGCTGTGTGCACGAACCCCCCG
TTCAGCCCGACCGCTGCGCCTTATCCGGTAACTATCGTCTTGAGTCCAACCCGGTAAGACACGACTTATC
GCCACTGGCAGCAGCCACTGGTAACAGGATTAGCAGAGCGAGGTATGTAGGCGGTGCTACAGAGTTCTTG
AAGTGGTGGCCTAACTACGGCTACACTAGAAGGACAGTATTTGGTATCTGCGCTCTGCTGAAGCCAGTTA
CCTTCGGAAAAAGAGTTGGTAGCTCTTGATCCGGCAAACAAACCACCGCTGGTAGCGGTGGTTTTTTTGT
TTGCAAGCAGCAGATTACGCGCAGAAAAAAAGGATCTCAAGAAGATCCTTTGATCTTTTCTACGGGGTCT
GACGCTCAGTGGAACGAAAACTCACGTTAAGGGATTTTGGTCATGAGATTATCAAAAAGGATCTTCACCT
AGATCCTTTTAAATTAAAAATGAAGTTTTAAATCAATCTAAAGTATATATGAGTAAACTTGGTCTGACAG
TTACCAATGCTTAATCAGTGAGGCACCTATCTCAGCGATCTGTCTATTTCGTTCATCCATAGTTGCCTGA
CTCCCCGTCGTGTAGATAACTACGATACGGGAGGGCTTACCATCTGGCCCCAGTGCTGCAATGATACCGC
GAGACCCACGCTCACCGGCTCCAGATTTATCAGCAATAAACCAGCCAGCCGGAAGGGCCGAGCGCAGAAG
TGGTCCTGCAACTTTATCCGCCTCCATCCAGTCTATTAATTGTTGCCGGGAAGCTAGAGTAAGTAGTTCG
CCAGTTAATAGTTTGCGCAACGTTGTTGCCATTGCTGCAGGCATCGTGGTGTCACGCTCGTCGTTTGGTA
TGGCTTCATTCAGCTCCGGTTCCCAACGATCAAGGCGAGTTACATGATCCCCCATGTTGTGCAAAAAAGC
GGTTAGCTCCTTCGGTCCTCCGATCGTTGTCAGAAGTAAGTTGGCCGCAGTGTTATCACTCATGGTTATG
GCAGCACTGCATAATTCTCTTACTGTCATGCCATCCGTAAGATGCTTTTCTGTGACTGGTGAGTACTCAA
CCAAGTCATTCTGAGAATAGTGTATGCGGCGACCGAGTTGCTCTTGCCCGGCGTCAACACGGGATAATAC
CGCGCCACATAGCAGAACTTTAAAAGTGCTCATCATTGGAAAACGTTCTTCGGGGCGAAAACTCTCAAGG
ATCTTACCGCTGTTGAGATCCAGTTCGATGTAACCCACTCGTGCACCCAACTGATCTTCAGCATCTTTTA
CTTTCACCAGCGTTTCTGGGTGAGCAAAAACAGGAAGGCAAAATGCCGCAAAAAAGGGAATAAGGGCGAC
ACGGAAATGTTGAATACTCATACTCTTCCTTTTTCAATATTATTGAAGCATTTATCAGGGTTATTGTCTC
ATGAGCGGATACATATTTGAATGTATTTAGAAAAATAAACAAATAGGGGTTCCGCGCACATTTCCCCGAA
AAGTGCCACCTGACGTCTAAGAAACCATTATTATCATGACATTAACCTATAAAAATAGGCGTATCACGAG
GCCCTTTCGT
Features (pLannotate 1.2.2; 10 found; start..end, strand, type, name):
     56..2568    +  promoter       Ac5 promoter: Drosophila melanogaster actin 5C promoter
   2588..2653    +  CDS            N (fragment): REGN_LAMBD - Experimental evidence at protein level: Swiss-Prot protein existence level 1. Plays a role as a transcriptional antitermination factor that allows the virus to initiate its lytic phase. Activates expression of the delayed viral early genes by modifying host RNA polymerase (RNAP) into a form that is resistant to termination signals. This antitermination function requires the host NusA protein which serves to stabilize the interaction between antitermination protein N and host RNA polymerase. From Escherichia phage lambda (Bacteriophage lambda).
   2678..2704    +  CDS            3xHA (fragment): three tandem HA epitope tags
   3595..3636    +  CDS            V5 tag: epitope tag from simian virus 5
   3736..3870    -  polyA_signal   SV40 poly(A) signal: SV40 polyadenylation signal
   3893..3977    -  CDS            large T antigen (fragment): large T antigen from SV40 (simian virus 40)
   3978..4448    +  CDS            TcR (fragment): tetracycline efflux protein; tet; confers resistance to tetracycline
   4492..5080    -  rep_origin     ori: high-copy-number ColE1/pMB1/pBR322/pUC origin of replication
   5251..6111    -  CDS            AmpR: β-lactamase; bla; confers resistance to ampicillin, carbenicillin, and related antibiotics
   6112..6216    -  promoter       AmpR promoter: bla
