[The description below was written by a language model from this plasmid's Addgene catalogue record and pLannotate feature annotations shown in this document.]
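Description:
pAc5.1B-lambdaN-HA-DmHPat_226-499_A is a 6,310 nt insect expression plasmid for producing a fragment of the Drosophila melanogaster HPat protein (gene Patr-1, CG5208), covering residues 226–499, in fly cells. The catalogue lists the backbone as unknown, although the name and the annotated parts point to a pAc5.1-type vector. In bacteria it is maintained through a ColE1/pUC-family origin and selected with ampicillin via the β-lactamase gene and its own promoter. The record lists the plasmid as low copy even though the origin is annotated as a high-copy type. Short fragments of a tetracycline resistance gene and of SV40 large T antigen are also detected; these appear to be backbone remnants rather than functional elements.

Expression is driven by the Drosophila actin 5C promoter, a strong constitutive promoter in insect cells. Immediately downstream lies a short fragment of the bacteriophage lambda N protein, followed by a stretch annotated as part of an HA epitope tag. The HPat fragment itself is not annotated, but it presumably occupies the gap between the HA tag and a downstream V5 tag. Whether the V5 tag is translated in frame with the insert is not stated. An SV40 polyadenylation signal follows the cassette, though it is annotated on the reverse strand.

The lambdaN peptide is the RNA-binding portion of N that recognises boxB hairpins, so fusions of this kind are commonly used in tethering assays that recruit a protein to a boxB-containing reporter mRNA, with HA allowing detection. The record itself states only insect expression as the purpose. The associated publication concerns HPat as a link between deadenylation and decapping.
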