Addgene plasmid #145877: pAc5.1B-lambdaN-HA-DmHPat_226-499_A
Purpose: Insect Expression of DmHPat_226-499
Depositing lab: Elisa Izaurralde. Depositing organization: Max Planck Institute for Developmental Biology. Publication: HPat provides a link between deadenylation and decapping in metazoa. Haas G, Braun JE, Igreja C, Tritschler F, Nishihara T, Izaurralde E. J Cell Biol. 2010 Apr 19. 189(2):289-302. 10.1083/jcb.200910141 PubMed 20404111.
Backbone
  Vector backbone: Unknown
  Vector type: Insect Expression
Growth in bacteria
  Bacterial resistance: Ampicillin, 100 μg/mL
  Growth temperature: 37°C
  Growth strain: DH5alpha
  Copy number: Low Copy
Gene/Insert
  Gene/Insert name: DmHPat_226-499
  Species: D. melanogaster (fly)
  Entrez Gene: Patr-1 (a.k.a. anon-WO0118547.282, BcDNA:LD27979, CG5208, Dmel\CG5208, HPat, LD27979)
  Cloning method: Unknown
Terms and licenses: Academic/Nonprofit Terms; Industry Terms: Not Available to Industry
Depositor comments: ORF extracted from NCBI: NM_142335.2 Plasmids from this collection were made available to the research community and donated after the lab closed. Please note that the sequence provided by the depositing laboratory may be theoretical/predicted or based on Sanger sequencing results. There may be discrepancies between sequencing results obtained by Addgene and the depositor sequence. If an Addgene verified sequence is not available, please contact before placing your order to request that our lab fully sequence the plasmid.
How to cite: pAc5.1B-lambdaN-HA-DmHPat_226-499_A was a gift from Elisa Izaurralde (Addgene plasmid # 145877 ; http://n2t.net/addgene:145877 ; RRID:Addgene_145877)
